Addgene plasmid #144911: TFORF3435
Purpose: Lentiviral vector for overexpressing transcription factor ORFs with unique 24-bp barcodes. Barcodes facilitate identification of transcription factors in pooled screens.
Depositing lab: Feng Zhang. Depositing organization: Broad Institute. Publication: A transcription factor atlas of directed differentiation. Joung J, Ma S, Tay T, Geiger-Schuller KR, Kirchgatterer PC, Verdine VK, Guo B, Arias-Garcia MA, Allen WE, Singh A, Kuksenko O, Abudayyeh OO, Gootenberg JS, Fu Z, Macrae RK, Buenrostro JD, Regev A, Zhang F. Cell. 2023 Jan 5;186(1):209-229.e26. doi: 10.1016/j.cell.2022.11.026. PubMed 36608654.
Backbone
  Vector backbone: pLX_TRC317
  Backbone manufacturer: Broad Institute Genetic Perturbation Platform
  Backbone size w/o insert (bp): 8264
  Vector type: Mammalian Expression, Lentiviral
  Selectable markers: Puromycin
Growth in bacteria
  Bacterial resistance: Ampicillin, 100 μg/mL
  Growth temperature: 37°C
  Growth strain: NEB Stable
  Copy number: High Copy
Gene/Insert
  Gene/Insert name: SUPT5H
  Species: H. sapiens (human)
  Insert size (bp): 3467
  Entrez Gene: SUPT5H (a.k.a. SPT5, SPT5H, Tat-CT1)
  Promoter: EF1a
  Tag / fusion protein: V5 (C terminal on insert)
  Cloning method: Gateway Cloning
  Sequencing primers: 5′ GGGTGGAGACTGAAGTTAGGCCAG; 3′ CACATAGCGTAAAAGGAGCAACATAG
Resource information
  A portion of this plasmid was derived from a plasmid made by: Broad Institute Genetic Perturbation Platform
Terms and licenses: Academic/Nonprofit Terms; Industry Terms: Not Available to Industry
Depositor comments: NM_003169.3 Please test multiple small colonies in case of plasmid recombination. To make this collection available in a timely manner, a portion of this collection was not fully sequenced by Addgene. If an Addgene verified full plasmid sequence is not available, please contact us prior to placing an order to request the full sequence.
How to cite: TFORF3435 was a gift from Feng Zhang (Addgene plasmid # 144911 ; http://n2t.net/addgene:144911 ; RRID:Addgene_144911)
