[The description below was written by a language model from this plasmid's Addgene catalogue record and pLannotate feature annotations shown in this document.]
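Description:
TFORF3435 is a lentiviral mammalian expression plasmid built on the pLX_TRC317 backbone and carrying the human SUPT5H open reading frame (also known as SPT5), which encodes a subunit of the DSIF complex that regulates RNA polymerase II pausing, elongation and mRNA capping. It belongs to a barcoded transcription factor ORF collection. Each member carries a unique 24-bp barcode so that the overexpressed factor can be identified in pooled screens. The feature table does not annotate the barcode itself, so its position is not stated. In bacteria the plasmid is maintained through a high-copy ColE1/pUC-type origin and an ampicillin resistance gene, and an f1 origin is also present. The depositor warns that recombination can occur, a common issue with repeat-containing lentiviral plasmids.

The viral portion has a third-generation, self-inactivating layout. An RSV promoter drives a truncated HIV-1 5' LTR, followed by the Ψ packaging signal with a gag fragment, the RRE for Rev-dependent export, a cPPT/CTS element, and a ΔU3 3' LTR with a downstream SV40 polyadenylation signal. Two expression units sit between the LTRs. An SV40 early promoter/origin region precedes the puromycin N-acetyltransferase gene, which allows selection of transduced cells. The strong constitutive EF-1α promoter drives SUPT5H, which was inserted by Gateway recombination and is flanked by attB1 and attB2 sites. The ORF continues through attB2 into a C-terminal V5 epitope tag for detection. A WPRE downstream enhances transcript stability and expression. A short U6 promoter fragment lies between the V5 tag and the WPRE, and its role is not stated in the record. The plasmid is used to make lentivirus for stable SUPT5H overexpression, individually or in pooled screens.
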