Features (pLannotate 1.2.2; 34 found; start..end, strand, type, name):
      5..231     +  promoter       RSV promoter: Rous sarcoma virus enhancer/promoter
    232..412     +  LTR            5' LTR (truncated): truncated 5' long terminal repeat (LTR) from HIV-1
    459..584     +  misc_feature   HIV-1 Ψ: packaging signal of human immunodeficiency virus type 1
    568..931     +  CDS            HIV-1 gag (fragment): gag protein from human immunodeficiency virus 1; gag
   1077..1310    +  misc_feature   RRE: The Rev response element (RRE) of HIV-1 allows for Rev-dependent mRNA export from the nucleus to the cytoplasm.
   1687..1713    +  CDS            Rev (fragment): human immunodeficiency virus 1 (HIV-1) Rev protein; rev; enhances nuclear export of unspliced and incompletely spliced viral mRNAs
   1720..1743    +  promoter       SV40 promoter (fragment): SV40 early promoter
   1744..1815    +  promoter       SV40 promoter (fragment): SV40 enhancer and early promoter
   1839..1974    +  rep_origin     SV40 ori: SV40 origin of replication
   2020..2616    +  CDS            PuroR (fragment): puromycin N-acetyltransferase; pac from Streptomyces; confers resistance to puromycin
   2665..2782    +  misc_feature   cPPT/CTS: central polypurine tract and central termination sequence of HIV-1
   2847..2913    +  CDS            small t antigen (fragment): SV40 (simian virus 40) small t antigen
   2920..4098    +  promoter       EF-1α promoter: strong constitutive promoter for human elongation factor EF-1α
   4119..4136    +  protein_bind   attB1 (fragment): mutant version of attB; core recombination site for the Gateway® BP reaction BP Clonase™
   4142..7402    +  CDS            SUPT5H (sequence withheld): SPT5H_HUMAN - Also known as SPT5, SPT5H. Experimental evidence at protein level: Swiss-Prot protein existence level 1. Component of the DRB sensitivity-inducing factor complex (DSIF complex), which regulates mRNA processing and transcription elongation by RNA polymerase II. DSIF positively regulates mRNA capping by stimulating the mRNA guanylyltransferase activity of RNGTT/CAP1A. DSIF also acts cooperatively with the negative elongation factor complex (NELF complex) to enhance transcriptional pausing at sites proximal to the promoter. Transcriptional pausing may facilitate the assembly of an e
   7405..7428    -  protein_bind   attB2: mutant version of attB; recombination site for the Gateway® BP reaction BP Clonase™
   7436..7477    +  CDS            V5 tag: epitope tag from simian virus 5
   7493..7546    +  promoter       U6 promoter (fragment): RNA polymerase III promoter for human U6 snRNA
   7588..8176    +  misc_feature   WPRE: woodchuck hepatitis virus posttranscriptional regulatory element
   8227..8246    +  misc_feature   cPPT/CTS (fragment): central polypurine tract and central termination sequence of HIV-1
   8248..8481    +  LTR            3' LTR (ΔU3): self-inactivating 3' long terminal repeat (LTR) from HIV-1
   8559..8680    +  polyA_signal   SV40 poly(A) signal: SV40 polyadenylation signal
   8720..8855    +  rep_origin     SV40 ori: SV40 origin of replication
   8876..8894    -  promoter       T7 promoter: promoter for bacteriophage T7 RNA polymerase
   8902..9057    +  CDS            lacZα (fragment): LacZα fragment of β-galactosidase; lacZ fragment
   9062..9490    +  rep_origin     f1 ori (sequence partly withheld): f1 bacteriophage origin of replication; arrow indicates direction of (+) strand synthesis
   9543..9647    +  promoter       AmpR promoter: bla
   9648..10508   +  CDS            AmpR: β-lactamase; bla; confers resistance to ampicillin, carbenicillin, and related antibiotics
  10679..11267   +  rep_origin     ori: high-copy-number ColE1/pMB1/pBR322/pUC origin of replication
  11450..11542   +  CDS            lacI (fragment): lac repressor; lacI; The lac repressor binds to the lac operator to inhibit transcription in E. coli. This inhibition can be relieved by adding lactose or isopropyl-β-D-thiogalactopyranoside (IPTG).
  11555..11576   +  protein_bind   CAP binding site: CAP binding activates transcription in the presence of cAMP. E. coli catabolite activator protein
  11591..11621   +  promoter       lac promoter: promoter for the E. coli lac operon
  11625..11647   +  protein_bind   lac operator (fragment): The lac repressor binds to the lac operator to inhibit transcription in E. coli. This inhibition can be relieved by adding lactose or isopropyl-β-D-thiogalactopyranoside (IPTG). lac repressor encoded by lacI
  11690..11708   +  promoter       T3 promoter: promoter for bacteriophage T3 RNA polymerase
>Addgene plasmid #144911 | TFORF3435 | addgene full sequence | sequence record 404460 | Addgene NGS Result
TTAATGTAGTCTTATGCAATACTCTTGTAGTCTTGCAACATGGTAACGATGAGTTAGCAACATGCCTTAC
AAGGAGAGAAAAAGCACCGTGCATGCCGATTGGTGGAAGTAAGGTGGTACGATCGTGCCTTATTAGGAAG
GCAACAGACGGGTCTGACATGGATTGGACGAACCACTGAATTGCCGCATTGCAGAGATATTGTATTTAAG
TGCCTAGCTCGATACATAAACGGGTCTCTCTGGTTAGACCAGATCTGAGCCTGGGAGCTCTCTGGCTAAC
TAGGGAACCCACTGCTTAAGCCTCAATAAAGCTTGCCTTGAGTGCTTCAAGTAGTGTGTGCCCGTCTGTT
GTGTGACTCTGGTAACTAGAGATCCCTCAGACCCTTTTAGTCAGTGTGGAAAATCTCTAGCAGTGGCGCC
CGAACAGGGACTTGAAAGCGAAAGGGAAACCAGAGGAGCTCTCTCGACGCAGGACTCGGCTTGCTGAAGC
GCGCACGGCAAGAGGCGAGGGGCGGCGACTGGTGAGTACGCCAAAAATTTTGACTAGCGGAGGCTAGAAG
GAGAGAGATGGGTGCGAGAGCGTCAGTATTAAGCGGGGGAGAATTAGATCGCGATGGGAAAAAATTCGGT
TAAGGCCAGGGGGAAAGAAAAAATATAAATTAAAACATATAGTATGGGCAAGCAGGGAGCTAGAACGATT
CGCAGTTAATCCTGGCCTGTTAGAAACATCAGAAGGCTGTAGACAAATACTGGGACAGCTACAACCATCC
CTTCAGACAGGATCAGAAGAACTTAGATCATTATATAATACAGTAGCAACCCTCTATTGTGTGCATCAAA
GGATAGAGATAAAAGACACCAAGGAAGCTTTAGACAAGATAGAGGAAGAGCAAAACAAAAGTAAGACCAC
CGCACAGCAAGCGGCCGCTGATCTTCAGACCTGGAGGAGGAGATATGAGGGACAATTGGAGAAGTGAATT
ATATAAATATAAAGTAGTAAAAATTGAACCATTAGGAGTAGCACCCACCAAGGCAAAGAGAAGAGTGGTG
CAGAGAGAAAAAAGAGCAGTGGGAATAGGAGCTTTGTTCCTTGGGTTCTTGGGAGCAGCAGGAAGCACTA
TGGGCGCAGCGTCAATGACGCTGACGGTACAGGCCAGACAATTATTGTCTGGTATAGTGCAGCAGCAGAA
CAATTTGCTGAGGGCTATTGAGGCGCAACAGCATCTGTTGCAACTCACAGTCTGGGGCATCAAGCAGCTC
CAGGCAAGAATCCTGGCTGTGGAAAGATACCTAAAGGATCAACAGCTCCTGGGGATTTGGGGTTGCTCTG
GAAAACTCATTTGCACCACTGCTGTGCCTTGGAATGCTAGTTGGAGTAATAAATCTCTGGAACAGATTTG
GAATCACACGACCTGGATGGAGTGGGACAGAGAAATTAACAATTACACAAGCTTAATACACTCCTTAATT
GAAGAATCGCAAAACCAGCAAGAAAAGAATGAACAAGAATTATTGGAATTAGATAAATGGGCAAGTTTGT
GGAATTGGTTTAACATAACAAATTGGCTGTGGTATATAAAATTATTCATAATGATAGTAGGAGGCTTGGT
AGGTTTAAGAATAGTTTTTGCTGTACTTTCTATAGTGAATAGAGTTAGGCAGGGATATTCACCATTATCG
TTTCAGACCCACCTCCCAACCCCGAGGGGACCCATGCATTGCATCTCAATTAGTCAGCAACCAGGTGTGG
AAAGTCCCCAGGCTCCCCAGCAGGCAGAAGTATGCAAAGCATGCGTCTCAATTAGTCAGCAACCATAGTC
CCGCCCCTAACTCCGCCCATCCCGCCCCTAACTCCGCCCAGTTCCGCCCATTCTCCGCCCCATGGCTGAC
TAATTTTTTTTATTTATGCAGAGGCCGAGGCCGCCTCGGCCTCTGAGCTATTCCAGAAGTAGTGAGGAGG
CTTTTTTGGAGGCCTAGGCTTTTGCAAAAAGCTTTCTAGAGGTACCACCGGAGCTTACCATGACCGAGTA
CAAGCCCACGGTGCGCCTCGCCACCCGCGACGACGTCCCCAGGGCCGTACGCACCCTCGCCGCCGCGTTC
GCCGACTACCCCGCCACGCGCCACACCGTCGATCCGGACCGCCACATCGAGCGGGTCACCGAGCTGCAAG
AACTCTTCCTCACGCGCGTCGGGCTCGACATCGGCAAGGTGTGGGTCGCGGACGACGGCGCCGCCGTGGC
GGTCTGGACCACGCCGGAGAGCGTCGAAGCGGGGGCGGTGTTCGCCGAGATCGGCCCGCGCATGGCCGAG
TTGAGCGGTTCCCGGCTGGCCGCGCAGCAACAGATGGAAGGCCTCCTGGCGCCGCACCGGCCCAAGGAGC
CCGCGTGGTTCCTGGCCACCGTCGGCGTCTCGCCCGACCACCAGGGCAAGGGTCTGGGCAGCGCCGTCGT
GCTCCCCGGAGTGGAGGCGGCCGAGCGCGCCGGGGTGCCCGCCTTCCTGGAGACCTCCGCGCCCCGCAAC
CTCCCCTTCTACGAGCGGCTCGGCTTCACCGTCACCGCCGACGTCGAGGTGCCCGAAGGACCGCGCACCT
GGTGCATGACCCGCAAGCCCGGTGCCAGTTAACGAATTCTAGATCTTGAGACAAATGGCAGTATTCATCC
ACAATTTTAAAAGAAAAGGGGGGATTGGGGGGTACAGTGCAGGGGAAAGAATAGTAGACATAATAGCAAC
AGACATACAAACTAAAGAATTACAAAAACAAATTACAAAAATTCAAAATTTTCGGGTTTATTACAGGGAC
AGCAGAGATCCACTTTGGCGCCGGCTCGAGGCCTGCAGGTGCAAAGATGGATAAAGTTTTAAACAGAGAG
GAATCTTTGCAGCTAATGGACCTTCTAGGTCTTGAAAGGAGTGGGAATTGGCTCCGGTGCCCGTCAGTGG
GCAGAGCGCACATCGCCCACAGTCCCCGAGAAGTTGGGGGGAGGGGTCGGCAATTGAACCGGTGCCTAGA
GAAGGTGGCGCGGGGTAAACTGGGAAAGTGATGTCGTGTACTGGCTCCGCCTTTTTCCCGAGGGTGGGGG
AGAACCGTATATAAGTGCAGTAGTCGCCGTGAACGTTCTTTTTCGCAACGGGTTTGCCGCCAGAACACAG
GTAAGTGCCGTGTGTGGTTCCCGCGGGCCTGGCCTCTTTACGGGTTATGGCCCTTGCGTGCCTTGAATTA
CTTCCACCTGGCTGCAGTACGTGATTCTTGATCCCGAGCTTCGGGTTGGAAGTGGGTGGGAGAGTTCGAG
GCCTTGCGCTTAAGGAGCCCCTTCGCCTCGTGCTTGAGTTGAGGCCTGGCCTGGGCGCTGGGGCCGCCGC
GTGCGAATCTGGTGGCACCTTCGCGCCTGTCTCGCTGCTTTCGATAAGTCTCTAGCCATTTAAAATTTTT
GATGACCTGCTGCGACGCTTTTTTTCTGGCAAGATAGTCTTGTAAATGCGGGCCAAGATCTGCACACTGG
TATTTCGGTTTTTGGGGCCGCGGGCGGCGACGGGGCCCGTGCGTCCCAGCGCACATGTTCGGCGAGGCGG
GGCCTGCGAGCGCGGCCACCGAGAATCGGACGGGGGTAGTCTCAAGCTGGCCGGCCTGCTCTGGTGCCTG
GCCTCGCGCCGCCGTGTATCGCCCCGCCCTGGGCGGCAAGGCTGGCCCGGTCGGCACCAGTTGCGTGAGC
GGAAAGATGGCCGCTTCCCGGCCCTGCTGCAGGGAGCTCAAAATGGAGGACGCGGCGCTCGGGAGAGCGG
GCGGGTGAGTCACCCACACAAAGGAAAAGGGCCTTTCCGTCCTCAGCCGTCGCTTCATGTGACTCCACGG
AGTACCGGGCGCCGTCCAGGCACCTCGATTAGTTCTCGAGCTTTTGGAGTACGTCGTCTTTAGGTTGGGG
GGAGGGGTTTTATGCGATGGAGTTTCCCCACACTGAGTGGGTGGAGACTGAAGTTAGGCCAGCTTGGCAC
TTGATGTAATTCTCCTTGGAATTTGCCCTTTTTGAGTTTGGATCTTGGTTCATTCTCAAGCCTCAGACAG
TGGTTCAAAGTTTTTTTCTTCCATTTCAGGTGTCGTGAGGCTAGCATCGATTGATCAACAAGTTTGTACA
AAAAAGTTGGC
[3261 nt withheld, positions 4142-7402]
TGCCCAACTTTCTTGTACAAAGTGGTTGATATCGGTAAGCCTATCCCTAACCCTCTCCTCGGTCTCGATT
CTACGTAGTAATGAACTAGTCCGTAACTTGAAAGTATTTCGATTTCTTGGCTTTATATATCTTGTGGAAA
GGACGACTTCTGCCCTCGCCCGTTAAGGCAACGCGTTAAGTCGACAATCAACCTCTGGATTACAAAATTT
GTGAAAGATTGACTGGTATTCTTAACTATGTTGCTCCTTTTACGCTATGTGGATACGCTGCTTTAATGCC
TTTGTATCATGCTATTGCTTCCCGTATGGCTTTCATTTTCTCCTCCTTGTATAAATCCTGGTTGCTGTCT
CTTTATGAGGAGTTGTGGCCCGTTGTCAGGCAACGTGGCGTGGTGTGCACTGTGTTTGCTGACGCAACCC
CCACTGGTTGGGGCATTGCCACCACCTGTCAGCTCCTTTCCGGGACTTTCGCTTTCCCCCTCCCTATTGC
CACGGCGGAACTCATCGCCGCCTGCCTTGCCCGCTGCTGGACAGGGGCTCGGCTGTTGGGCACTGACAAT
TCCGTGGTGTTGTCGGGGAAATCATCGTCCTTTCCTTGGCTGCTCGCCTGTGTTGCCACCTGGATTCTGC
GCGGGACGTCCTTCTGCTACGTCCCTTCGGCCCTCAATCCAGCGGACCTTCCTTCCCGCGGCCTGCTGCC
GGCTCTGCGGCCTCTTCCGCGTCTTCGCCTTCGCCCTCAGACGAGTCGGATCTCCCTTTGGGCCGCCTCC
CCGCGTCGACTTTAAGACCAATGACTTACAAGGCAGCTGTAGATCTTAGCCACTTTTTAAAAGAAAAGGG
GGGACTGGAAGGGCTAATTCACTCCCAACGAAGACAAGATCTGCTTTTTGCTTGTACTGGGTCTCTCTGG
TTAGACCAGATCTGAGCCTGGGAGCTCTCTGGCTAACTAGGGAACCCACTGCTTAAGCCTCAATAAAGCT
TGCCTTGAGTGCTTCAAGTAGTGTGTGCCCGTCTGTTGTGTGACTCTGGTAACTAGAGATCCCTCAGACC
CTTTTAGTCAGTGTGGAAAATCTCTAGCAGTACGTATAGTAGTTCATGTCATCTTATTATTCAGTATTTA
TAACTTGCAAAGAAATGAATATCAGAGAGTGAGAGGAACTTGTTTATTGCAGCTTATAATGGTTACAAAT
AAAGCAATAGCATCACAAATTTCACAAATAAAGCATTTTTTTCACTGCATTCTAGTTGTGGTTTGTCCAA
ACTCATCAATGTATCTTATCATGTCTGGCTCTAGCTATCCCGCCCCTAACTCCGCCCATCCCGCCCCTAA
CTCCGCCCAGTTCCGCCCATTCTCCGCCCCATGGCTGACTAATTTTTTTTATTTATGCAGAGGCCGAGGC
CGCCTCGGCCTCTGAGCTATTCCAGAAGTAGTGAGGAGGCTTTTTTGGAGGCCTAGGGACGTACCCAATT
CGCCCTATAGTGAGTCGTATTACGCGCGCTCACTGGCCGTCGTTTTACAACGTCGTGACTGGGAAAACCC
TGGCGTTACCCAACTTAATCGCCTTGCAGCACATCCCCCTTTCGCCAGCTGGCGTAATAGCGAAGAGGCC
CGCACCGATCGCCCTTCCCAACAGTTGCGCAGCCTGAATGGCGAATGGG
[124 nt withheld, positions 9062-9185]
C
[91 nt withheld, positions 9187-9277]
A
[49 nt withheld, positions 9279-9327]
CCTTTGACGTTGGAGTCCACGTTCTTT
[37 nt withheld, positions 9355-9391]
ACCCTATCTCGGTCTATTCTTTTGATTTATAAGGGATTTTGCCGATTTCGGCCTATTGGTTAAAAAATGA
GCTGATTTAACAAAAATTTAACGCGAATTTTAACAAAATATTAACGCTTACAATTTAGGTGGCACTTTTC
GGGGAAATGTGCGCGGAACCCCTATTTGTTTATTTTTCTAAATACATTCAAATATGTATCCGCTCATGAG
ACAATAACCCTGATAAATGCTTCAATAATATTGAAAAAGGAAGAGTATGAGTATTCAACATTTCCGTGTC
GCCCTTATTCCCTTTTTTGCGGCATTTTGCCTTCCTGTTTTTGCTCACCCAGAAACGCTGGTGAAAGTAA
AAGATGCTGAAGATCAGTTGGGTGCACGAGTGGGTTACATCGAACTGGATCTCAACAGCGGTAAGATCCT
TGAGAGTTTTCGCCCCGAAGAACGTTTTCCAATGATGAGCACTTTTAAAGTTCTGCTATGTGGCGCGGTA
TTATCCCGTATTGACGCCGGGCAAGAGCAACTCGGTCGCCGCATACACTATTCTCAGAATGACTTGGTTG
AGTACTCACCAGTCACAGAAAAGCATCTTACGGATGGCATGACAGTAAGAGAATTATGCAGTGCTGCCAT
AACCATGAGTGATAACACTGCGGCCAACTTACTTCTGACAACGATCGGAGGACCGAAGGAGCTAACCGCT
TTTTTGCACAACATGGGGGATCATGTAACTCGCCTTGATCGTTGGGAACCGGAGCTGAATGAAGCCATAC
CAAACGACGAGCGTGACACCACGATGCCTGTAGCAATGGCAACAACGTTGCGCAAACTATTAACTGGCGA
ACTACTTACTCTAGCTTCCCGGCAACAATTAATAGACTGGATGGAGGCGGATAAAGTTGCAGGACCACTT
CTGCGCTCGGCCCTTCCGGCTGGCTGGTTTATTGCTGATAAATCTGGAGCCGGTGAGCGTGGGTCTCGCG
GTATCATTGCAGCACTGGGGCCAGATGGTAAGCCCTCCCGTATCGTAGTTATCTACACGACGGGGAGTCA
GGCAACTATGGATGAACGAAATAGACAGATCGCTGAGATAGGTGCCTCACTGATTAAGCATTGGTAACTG
TCAGACCAAGTTTACTCATATATACTTTAGATTGATTTAAAACTTCATTTTTAATTTAAAAGGATCTAGG
TGAAGATCCTTTTTGATAATCTCATGACCAAAATCCCTTAACGTGAGTTTTCGTTCCACTGAGCGTCAGA
CCCCGTAGAAAAGATCAAAGGATCTTCTTGAGATCCTTTTTTTCTGCGCGTAATCTGCTGCTTGCAAACA
AAAAAACCACCGCTACCAGCGGTGGTTTGTTTGCCGGATCAAGAGCTACCAACTCTTTTTCCGAAGGTAA
CTGGCTTCAGCAGAGCGCAGATACCAAATACTGTTCTTCTAGTGTAGCCGTAGTTAGGCCACCACTTCAA
GAACTCTGTAGCACCGCCTACATACCTCGCTCTGCTAATCCTGTTACCAGTGGCTGCTGCCAGTGGCGAT
AAGTCGTGTCTTACCGGGTTGGACTCAAGACGATAGTTACCGGATAAGGCGCAGCGGTCGGGCTGAACGG
GGGGTTCGTGCACACAGCCCAGCTTGGAGCGAACGACCTACACCGAACTGAGATACCTACAGCGTGAGCT
ATGAGAAAGCGCCACGCTTCCCGAAGGGAGAAAGGCGGACAGGTATCCGGTAAGCGGCAGGGTCGGAACA
GGAGAGCGCACGAGGGAGCTTCCAGGGGGAAACGCCTGGTATCTTTATAGTCCTGTCGGGTTTCGCCACC
TCTGACTTGAGCGTCGATTTTTGTGATGCTCGTCAGGGGGGCGGAGCCTATGGAAAAACGCCAGCAACGC
GGCCTTTTTACGGTTCCTGGCCTTTTGCTGGCCTTTTGCTCACATGTTCTTTCCTGCGTTATCCCCTGAT
TCTGTGGATAACCGTATTACCGCCTTTGAGTGAGCTGATACCGCTCGCCGCAGCCGAACGACCGAGCGCA
GCGAGTCAGTGAGCGAGGAAGCGGAAGAGCGCCCAATACGCAAACCGCCTCTCCCCGCGCGTTGGCCGAT
TCATTAATGCAGCTGGCACGACAGGTTTCCCGACTGGAAAGCGGGCAGTGAGCGCAACGCAATTAATGTG
AGTTAGCTCACTCATTAGGCACCCCAGGCTTTACACTTTATGCTTCCGGCTCGTATGTTGTGTGGAATTG
TGAGCGGATAACAATTTCACACAGGAAACAGCTATGACCATGATTACGCCAAGCGCGCAATTAACCCTCA
CTAAAGGGAACAAAAGCTGGAGCTGCAAGC
