>Addgene plasmid #144911 | TFORF3435 | depositor partial sequence | sequence record 286848 | Insert
ATCGATTGATCAACAAGTTTGTACAAAAAAGTTGGC
[3261 nt withheld, positions 37-3297]
TGCCCAACTTTCTTGTACAAAGTGGTTGATATCGGTAAGCCTATCCCTAACCCTCTCCTCGGTCTCGATT
CTACGTAGTAATGAACTAGTCCGTAACTTGAAAGTATTTCGATTTCTTGGCTTTATATATCTTGTGGAAA
GGACGACTTCTGCCCTCGCCCGTTAAGGCA
