>Addgene plasmid #144911 | TFORF3435 | depositor partial sequence | sequence record 286849 | Barcode
CTTCTGCCCTCGCCCGTTAAGGCA
